Addgene plasmid #156539: pD649-HAsp-CD300LD-Fc(DAPA)-AviTag-6xHis
Purpose: Mammalian expression of cell-surface protein extracellular domain fused to Fc(DAPA)-Avi-6xHis. Protein is secreted from cells.
Depositing lab: Chris Garcia. Depositing organization: Stanford University. Publication: A Human IgSF Cell-Surface Interactome Reveals a Complex Network of Protein-Protein Interactions. Wojtowicz WM, Vielmetter J, Fernandes RA, Siepe DH, Eastman CL, Chisholm GB, Cox S, Klock H, Anderson PW, Rue SM, Miller JJ, Glaser SM, Bragstad ML, Vance J, Lam AW, Lesley SA, Zinn K, Garcia KC. Cell. 2020 Aug 20;182(4):1027-1043.e17. doi: 10.1016/j.cell.2020.07.025. PubMed 32822567.
Backbone
  Vector backbone: pD649
  Backbone size w/o insert (bp): 6106
  Vector type: Mammalian Expression
Growth in bacteria
  Bacterial resistance: Ampicillin, 100 μg/mL
  Growth temperature: 37°C
  Growth strain: DH5alpha
  Copy number: High Copy
Gene/Insert
  Gene/Insert name: CD300LD (alt name: CLM4)
  Species: H. sapiens (human)
  Insert size (bp): 441
  Mutation: Fc region of human IgG contains D265A and P329A mutations (DAPA)
  Entrez Gene: CD300LD (a.k.a. CD300D, CLM-4, CLM-5, CMRF35-A4, CMRF35A4)
  Promoter: CMV/SP6
  Tag / fusion protein: Fc(DAPA)-AviTag-6xHis (C terminal on backbone)
  Cloning method: Restriction Enzyme; 5′ cloning site GCGGCCGC (not destroyed); 3′ cloning site GGCGCGCC (not destroyed)
  Sequencing primers: 5′ ATTTAGGTGACACTATAG; 3′ CACGTACCAGTTGAACTTCACC
Resource information
  A portion of this plasmid was derived from a plasmid made by: synthesis by ThermoFisher
Terms and licenses: Academic/Nonprofit Terms; Industry Terms: Not Available to Industry
Depositor comments: Some plasmids in this collection may have an IS4-like element ISVsa5 family transposase upstream of the CMV promoter.
How to cite: pD649-HAsp-CD300LD-Fc(DAPA)-AviTag-6xHis was a gift from Chris Garcia (Addgene plasmid # 156539 ; http://n2t.net/addgene:156539 ; RRID:Addgene_156539)
