[The description below was written by a language model from this plasmid's Addgene catalogue record and pLannotate feature annotations shown in this document.]
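Description:
pD649-HAsp-CD300LD-Fc(DAPA)-AviTag-6xHis is a mammalian expression plasmid built on the pD649 backbone for producing a secreted, Fc-fused form of the extracellular domain of human CD300LD (also called CLM4). It is propagated in E. coli as a high-copy plasmid through a ColE1/pUC-type origin and selected with ampicillin via the β-lactamase gene. The feature table also shows an SV40 early/EM7 promoter pair driving a puromycin N-acetyltransferase cassette with an SV40 polyadenylation signal, which could allow selection in mammalian cells, although the record does not describe such use. Several short annotated fragments (KanR, lacZα, f1 ori, ble) appear to be backbone remnants rather than functional elements.

The expression cassette uses the CMV enhancer and immediate-early promoter, followed by a fragment of CMV intron A and an SP6 promoter that also serves as a sequencing primer site. The open reading frame starts with a signal peptide, named HAsp in the construct but matched by the annotation software to a mouse IgH signal sequence fragment, which directs the protein into the secretory pathway. The 441 bp CD300LD ectodomain sits between retained NotI and AscI sites. The automated annotation labels this region as the paralogue CD300LB, probably because of sequence similarity within the CD300 family. Downstream is a human IgG Fc region (annotated as IGHG4-like) carrying the D265A and P329A substitutions, which are generally used to reduce Fc effector binding, then an AviTag for site-specific biotinylation, a 6xHis tag for purification, and a bGH polyadenylation signal. The plasmid belongs to a collection used to map extracellular interactions among human IgSF cell-surface proteins. The depositor notes that some plasmids in the collection may carry an IS4-like transposase insertion upstream of the CMV promoter.
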