Features (pLannotate 1.2.2; 21 found; start..end, strand, type, name):
     67..163     -  promoter       AmpR promoter (fragment): bla
    193..217     -  CDS            KanR (fragment): aminoglycoside phosphotransferase; aph(3')-Ia; confers resistance to kanamycin
    328..916     +  rep_origin     ori: high-copy-number ColE1/pMB1/pBR322/pUC origin of replication
   1141..1158    +  terminator     rrnB T2 terminator (fragment): transcription terminator T2 from the E. coli rrnB gene
   1183..1202    -  CDS            lacZα (fragment): LacZα fragment of β-galactosidase; lacZ fragment
   1658..1674    +  protein_bind   lac operator: The lac repressor binds to the lac operator to inhibit transcription in E. coli. This inhibition can be relieved by adding lactose or isopropyl-β-D-thiogalactopyranoside (IPTG). lac repressor encoded by lacI
   1917..2220    +  enhancer       CMV enhancer: human cytomegalovirus immediate early enhancer
   2221..2424    +  promoter       CMV promoter: human cytomegalovirus (CMV) immediate early promoter
   2560..2603    +  intron         CMV intron (fragment): modified intron A from human cytomegalovirus
   2655..2673    +  promoter       SP6 promoter: promoter for bacteriophage SP6 RNA polymerase
   2677..2714    +  CDS            IgH signal sequence (fragment): signal sequence from the mouse immunoglobulin heavy chain variable region
   2829..3191    +  CDS            CD300LB (fragment): CLM7_HUMAN - Also known as CD300B, CLM7, CMRF35A2, IREM3, LMIR5, TREM5. Experimental evidence at protein level: Swiss-Prot protein existence level 1. Acts as an activating immune receptor through its interaction with ITAM-bearing adapter TYROBP, and also independently by recruitment of GRB2. From Homo sapiens (Human).
   3174..3956    +  CDS            IGHG4 (fragment): IGHG4_HUMAN - Experimental evidence at protein level: Swiss-Prot protein existence level 1. Constant region of immunoglobulin heavy chains. Immunoglobulins, also known as antibodies, are membrane-bound or secreted glycoproteins produced by B lymphocytes. In the recognition phase of humoral immunity, the membrane-bound immunoglobulins serve as receptors which, upon binding of a specific antigen, trigger the clonal expansion and differentiation of B lymphocytes into immunoglobulins- secreting plasma cells. Secreted immunoglobulins mediate the effector phase of humoral immunity, which results in
   4171..4282    +  polyA_signal   bGH poly(A) signal: bovine growth hormone polyadenylation signal
   4283..4391    +  rep_origin     f1 ori (fragment): f1 bacteriophage origin of replication; arrow indicates direction of (+) strand synthesis
   4405..4734    +  promoter       SV40 promoter: SV40 enhancer and early promoter
   4782..4829    +  promoter       EM7 promoter: synthetic bacterial promoter&nbsp
   4848..5447    +  CDS            PuroR (fragment): puromycin N-acetyltransferase; pac from Streptomyces; confers resistance to puromycin
   5457..5582    +  CDS            ble (fragment): BLE_KLEPN - Experimental evidence at protein level: Swiss-Prot protein existence level 1. Binding protein with a strong affinity to the bleomycin family of antibiotics. Binds to CL990; an antimitotic-antibiotic compound. From Klebsiella pneumoniae.
   5577..5698    +  polyA_signal   SV40 poly(A) signal: SV40 polyadenylation signal
   5751..64      -  CDS            AmpR (across the origin): β-lactamase; bla; confers resistance to ampicillin, carbenicillin, and related antibiotics
>Addgene plasmid #156539 | pD649-HAsp-CD300LD-Fc(DAPA)-AviTag-6xHis | addgene full sequence | sequence record 368391 | Addgene NGS Result
AAACAGGAAGGCAAAATGCCGCAAAAAAGGGAATAAGGGCGACACGGAAATGTTGAATACTCATATTCTT
CCTTTTTCAATATTATTGAAGCATTTATCAGGGTTATTGTCTCATGAGCGGATACATATTTGAATGTATT
TAGAAAAATAAACAAATAGGGGTCAGTGTTACAACCAATTAACCAATTCTGAACATTATCGCGAGCCCAT
TTATACCTGAATATGGCTCATAACACCCCTTGCTCATGACCAAAATCCCTTAACGTGAGTTACGCGCGCG
TCGTTCCACTGAGCGTCAGACCCCGTAGAAAAGATCAAAGGATCTTCTTGAGATCCTTTTTTTCTGCGCG
TAATCTGCTGCTTGCAAACAAAAAAACCACCGCTACCAGCGGTGGTTTGTTTGCCGGATCAAGAGCTACC
AACTCTTTTTCCGAAGGTAACTGGCTTCAGCAGAGCGCAGATACCAAATACTGTTCTTCTAGTGTAGCCG
TAGTTAGCCCACCACTTCAAGAACTCTGTAGCACCGCCTACATACCTCGCTCTGCTAATCCTGTTACCAG
TGGCTGCTGCCAGTGGCGATAAGTCGTGTCTTACCGGGTTGGACTCAAGACGATAGTTACCGGATAAGGC
GCAGCGGTCGGGCTGAACGGGGGGTTCGTGCACACAGCCCAGCTTGGAGCGAACGACCTACACCGAACTG
AGATACCTACAGCGTGAGCTATGAGAAAGCGCCACGCTTCCCGAAGGGAGAAAGGCGGACAGGTATCCGG
TAAGCGGCAGGGTCGGAACAGGAGAGCGCACGAGGGAGCTTCCAGGGGGAAACGCCTGGTATCTTTATAG
TCCTGTCGGGTTTCGCCACCTCTGACTTGAGCGTCGATTTTTGTGATGCTCGTCAGGGGGGCGGAGCCTA
TGGAAAAACGCCAGCAACGCGGCCTTTTTACGGTTCCTGGCCTTTTGCTGGCCTTTTGCTCACATGTTCT
TTCCTGCGTTATCCCCTGATTCTGTGGATAACCGTATTACCGCCTTTGAGTGAGCTGATACCGCTCGCCG
CAGCCGAACGACCGAGCGCAGCGAGTCAGTGAGCGAGGAAGCGGAAGGCGAGAGTAGGGAACTGCCAGGC
ATCAAACTAAGCAGAAGGCCCCTGACGGATGGCCTTTTTGCGTTTCTACAAACTCTTTCTGTGTTGTAAA
ACGACGGCCAGTCTTAAGCTCGGGCCCCCTGGGCGGTTCTGATAACGAGTAATCGTTAATCCGCAAATAA
CGTAAAAACCCGCTTCGGCGGGTTTTTTTATGGGGGGAGTTTAGGGAAAGAGCATTTGTCAGAATATTTA
AGGGCGCCTGTCACTTTGCTTGATATATGAGAATTATTTAACCTTATAAATGAGAAAAAAGCAACGCACT
TTAAATAAGATACGTTGCTTTTTCGATTGATGAACACCTATAATTAAACTATTCATCTATTATTTATGAT
TTTTTGTATATACAATATTTCTAGTTTGTTAAAGAGAATTAAGAAAATAAATCTCGAAAATAATAAAGGG
AAAATCAGTTTTTGATATCAAAATTATACATGTCAACGATAATACAAAATATAATACAAACTATAAGATG
TTATCAGTATTTATTATCATTTAGAATAAATTTTGTGTCGCCCTTAATTGTGAGCGGATAACAATTACGA
GCTTCATGCACAGTGGCGTTGACTCAATATTGGCCATTAGCCATATTATTCATTGGTTATATAGCATAAA
TCAATATTGGCTATTGGCCATTGCATACGTTGTATCTATATCATAATATGTACATTTATATTGGCTCATG
TCCAATATGACCGCCATGTTGGCATTGATTATTGACTAGTTATTAATAGTAATCAATTACGGGGTCATTA
GTTCATAGCCCATATATGGAGTTCCGCGTTACATAACTTACGGTAAATGGCCCGCCTGGCTGACCGCCCA
ACGACCCCCGCCCATTGACGTCAATAATGACGTATGTTCCCATAGTAACGCCAATAGGGACTTTCCATTG
ACGTCAATGGGTGGAGTATTTACGGTAAACTGCCCACTTGGCAGTACATCAAGTGTATCATATGCCAAGT
ACGCCCCCTATTGACGTCAATGACGGTAAATGGCCCGCCTGGCATTATGCCCAGTACATGACCTTATGGG
ACTTTCCTACTTGGCAGTACATCTACGTATTAGTCATCGCTATTACCATGGTGATGCGGTTTTGGCAGTA
CATCAATGGGCGTGGATAGCGGTTTGACTCACGGGGATTTCCAAGTCTCCACCCCATTGACGTCAATGGG
AGTTTGTTTTGGCACCAAAATCAACGGGACTTTCCAAAATGTCGTAACAACTCCGCCCCATTGACGCAAA
TGGGCGGTAGGCGTGTACGGTGGGAGGTCTATATAAGCAGAGCTCGTTTAGTGAACCGTCAGATCGCCTG
GAGACGCCATCCACGCTGTTTTGACCTCCATAGAAGACACCGGGACCGATCCAGCCTCCGCGGCCGGGAA
CGGTGCATTGGAACGCGGATTCCCCGTGCCAAGAGTGACGTAAGTACCGCCTATAGAGTCTATAGGCCCA
CCCCCTTGGCTTCGTTAGAACGCGGCTACAATTAATACATAACCTTATGTATCATACACATACGATTTAG
GTGACACTATAGAATAACATCCACTTTGCCTTTCTCTCCACAGGTGTCCACTCCCAGGTCCAACTGCACC
TCGGTTCTATCGAAAACGCGCCTGCTAGCGCCACCATGAAGACCATCATTGCCCTGAGCTACATCTTCTG
CCTGGTGTTCGCTGCGGCCGCCGCAAAGATCACAGGCCCTACAACAGTGAATGGCAGCGAGCAGGGAAGC
CTGACAGTGCAGTGTGCCTATGGCAGCGGCTGGGAGACATATCTGAAATGGCGTTGTCAGGGCGCCGACT
GGAACTACTGCAACATCCTGGTCAAGACCAACGGCTCCGAGCAAGAAGTGAAGAAAAACCGGGTGTCCAT
CCGGGACAACCAGAAAAACCACGTGTTCACCGTGACCATGGAAAACCTGAAGAGGGACGACGCCGACAGC
TATTGGTGCGGCACAGAAAGACCTGGCATCGACCTGGGAGTGAAGGTGCAAGTGACCATCAATCCTGGCA
CACAGACCGCCGTGTCTGAGTGGACAACAACAACAGCCAGCCTGGCCTTTACCGCTGCCGCCACACAGAA
AACAAGCAGCCCTCTGACCAGATCTCCCCTGAAGTCTACCCATGGCGCGCCGGGCGGCGACAAGACCCAC
ACCTGCCCCCCCTGCCCAGCTCCAGAACTGCTGGGAGGGCCTTCCGTGTTCCTGTTCCCCCCCAAGCCCA
AGGACACCCTGATGATCAGCAGGACCCCCGAGGTGACCTGCGTGGTGGTGGCCGTGTCCCACGAGGACCC
AGAGGTGAAGTTCAACTGGTACGTGGACGGCGTGGAGGTGCACAACGCCAAGACCAAGCCCAGAGAGGAG
CAGTACAACAGCACCTACAGGGTGGTGTCCGTGCTGACCGTGCTGCACCAGGACTGGCTGAACGGCAAAG
AATACAAGTGCAAAGTCTCCAACAAGGCCCTGGCTGCCCCAATCGAAAAGACAATCAGCAAGGCCAAGGG
CCAGCCACGGGAGCCCCAGGTGTACACCCTGCCCCCCAGCCGGGAGGAGATGACCAAGAACCAGGTGTCC
CTGACCTGTCTGGTGAAGGGCTTCTACCCCAGCGATATCGCCGTGGAGTGGGAGAGCAACGGCCAGCCCG
AGAACAACTACAAGACCACCCCCCCAGTGCTGGACAGCGACGGCAGCTTCTTCCTGTACAGCAAGCTGAC
CGTGGACAAGTCCAGGTGGCAGCAGGGCAACGTGTTCAGCTGCAGCGTGATGCACGAGGCCCTGCACAAC
CACTACACCCAGAAGTCCCTGAGCCTGAGCCCCGGCGGCAGCGGTCTTAATGATATTTTCGAGGCTCAGA
AGATTGAGTGGCATGAACACCACCACCATCACCACTAAGGCCGGCCTGTAGTCACTGGCACAACGCGTTA
CCCGGTAAGCCAATCGGGTATACACGGTCGTCATACTGCAGACAGGGTTCTTCTACTTTGCAAGATAGTC
TTGAGTAGTAAAATAAATAGATAGAGAAAATCAGCCTCGACTGTGCCTTCTAGTTGCCAGCCATCTGTTG
TTTGCCCCTCCCCCGTGCCTTCCTTGACCCTGGAAGGTGCCACTCCCACTGTCCTTTCCTAATAAAATGA
GGAAATTGCATCACAACACTCAACCCTATCTCGGTCTATTCTTTTGATTTATAAGGGATTTTGCCGATTT
CGGCCTATTGGTTAAAAAATGAGCTGATTTAACAAAAATTTAACGCGAATTAATTCTGTGGAATGTGTGT
CAGTTAGGGTGTGGAAAGTCCCCAGGCTCCCCAGCAGGCAGAAGTATGCAAAGCATGCATCTCAATTAGT
CAGCAACCAGGTGTGGAAAGTCCCCAGGCTCCCCAGCAGGCAGAAGTATGCAAAGCATGCATCTCAATTA
GTCAGCAACCATAGTCCCGCCCCTAACTCCGCCCATCCCGCCCCTAACTCCGCCCAGTTCCGCCCATTCT
CCGCCCCATGGCTGACTAATTTTTTTTATTTATGCAGAGGCCGAGGCCGCCTCTGCCTCTGAGCTATTCC
AGAAGTAGTGAGGAGGCTTTTTTGGAGGCCTAGGCTTTTGCAAAAAGCTCCCGGGAGCTTGTATATCCAT
TTTCGGATCTGATCAGCACGTGTTGACAATTAATCATCGGCATAGTATATCGGCATAGTATAATACGACA
AGGTGAGGAACTAAACCATGACCGAGTACAAGCCCACGGTGCGCCTCGCCACCCGCGACGACGTCCCCAG
GGCCGTACGCACCCTCGCCGCCGCGTTCGCCGACTACCCCGCCACGCGCCACACCGTCGATCCGGACCGC
CACATCGAGCGGGTCACCGAGCTGCAAGAACTCTTCCTCACGCGCGTCGGGCTCGACATCGGCAAGGTGT
GGGTCGCGGACGACGGCGCCGCGGTGGCGGTCTGGACCACGCCGGAGAGCGTCGAAGCGGGGGCGGTGTT
CGCCGAGATCGGCCCGCGCATGGCCGAGTTGAGCGGTTCCCGGCTGGCCGCGCAGCAACAGATGGAAGGC
CTCCTGGCGCCGCACCGGCCCAAGGAGCCCGCGTGGTTCCTGGCCACCGTCGGCGTCTCGCCCGACCACC
AGGGCAAGGGTCTGGGCAGCGCCGTCGTGCTCCCCGGAGTGGAGGCGGCCGAGCGCGCCGGGGTGCCCGC
CTTCCTGGAGACATCCGCGCCCCGCAACCTCCCCTTCTACGAGCGGCTCGGCTTCACCGTCACCGCCGAC
GTCGAGGTGCCCGAAGGACCGCGCACCTGGTGCATGACCCGCAAGCCCGGTGCCTGACACGTGCTACGAG
ATTTCGATTCCACCGCCGCCTTCTATGAAAGGTTGGGCTTCGGAATCGTTTTCCGGGACGCCGGCTGGAT
GATCCTCCAGCGCGGGGATCTCATGCTGGAGTTCTTCGCCCACCCCAACTTGTTTATTGCAGCTTATAAT
GGTTACAAATAAAGCAATAGCATCACAAATTTCACAAATAAAGCATTTTTTTCACTGCATTCTAGTTGTG
GTTTGTCCAAACTCATCAATGTATCTTATCATGTCTGTATACCGTCGACCTCTAGCTAGAGCTTGGCGTA
ATCATGGTCATTACCAATGCTTAATCAGTGAGGCACCTATCTCAGCGATCTGTCTATTTCGTTCATCCAT
AGTTGCCTGACTCCCCGTCGTGTAGATAACTACGATACGGGAGGGCTTACCATCTGGCCCCAGCGCTGCG
ATGATACCGCGAGAACCACGCTCACCGGCTCCGGATTTATCAGCAATAAACCAGCCAGCCGGAAGGGCCG
AGCGCAGAAGTGGTCCTGCAACTTTATCCGCCTCCATCCAGTCTATTAATTGTTGCCGGGAAGCTAGAGT
AAGTAGTTCGCCAGTTAATAGTTTGCGCAACGTTGTTGCCATCGCTACAGGCATCGTGGTGTCACGCTCG
TCGTTTGGTATGGCTTCATTCAGCTCCGGTTCCCAACGATCAAGGCGAGTTACATGATCCCCCATGTTGT
GCAAAAAAGCGGTTAGCTCCTTCGGTCCTCCGATCGTTGTCAGAAGTAAGTTGGCCGCAGTGTTATCACT
CATGGTTATGGCAGCACTGCATAATTCTCTTACTGTCATGCCATCCGTAAGATGCTTTTCTGTGACTGGT
GAGTACTCAACCAAGTCATTCTGAGAATAGTGTATGCGGCGACCGAGTTGCTCTTGCCCGGCGTCAATAC
GGGATAATACCGCGCCACATAGCAGAACTTTAAAAGTGCTCATCATTGGAAAACGTTCTTCGGGGCGAAA
ACTCTCAAGGATCTTACCGCTGTTGAGATCCAGTTCGATGTAACCCACTCGTGCACCCAACTGATCTTCA
GCATCTTTTACTTTCACCAGCGTTTCTGGGTGAGCAA
